Addgene plasmid #25352: PLXNB1
Purpose: Baculovirus expression for structure determination; may not be full ORF
Depositing lab: Cheryl Arrowsmith. Depositing organization: University of Toronto.
Backbone
  Vector backbone: pFBOH-LIC
  Backbone manufacturer: SGC
  Backbone size w/o insert (bp): 6770
  Vector type: Baculovirus expression
Growth in bacteria
  Bacterial resistance: Ampicillin, 100 μg/mL
  Growth temperature: 37°C
  Growth strain: DH5alpha
  Copy number: High Copy
Gene/Insert
  Gene/Insert name: PLXNB1:Y1511-L2135 (alt names: PDB: 3HM6; plexin B1, cytoplasmic domain)
  Species: H. sapiens (human)
  Insert size (bp): 1875
  GenBank ID: X87904
  Entrez Gene: PLXNB1 (a.k.a. PLEXIN-B1, PLXN5, SEP)
  Promoter: polyhedrin
  Tag / fusion protein: His (N terminal on insert)
  Cloning method: Ligation Independent Cloning
  Sequencing primers: 5′ pFBOH-Fwd; 3′ pFBOH-Rev
Terms and licenses: Academic/Nonprofit Terms; Industry Terms
Depositor comments: PDB: 3HM6. http://www.thesgc.org/structures/3HM6/
How to cite: PLXNB1 was a gift from Cheryl Arrowsmith (Addgene plasmid # 25352 ; http://n2t.net/addgene:25352 ; RRID:Addgene_25352)
