[The description below was written by a language model from this plasmid's Addgene catalogue record.]
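Description:
PLXNB1 is a baculovirus expression plasmid built on the pFBOH-LIC backbone from the Structural Genomics Consortium, a 6770 bp vector designed for ligation-independent cloning. It is maintained in E. coli as a high-copy plasmid under ampicillin selection. The record gives no feature table, so the origin of replication and any elements used to transfer the cassette into a baculoviral genome are not stated.

The insert is a 1875 bp fragment of human plexin B1 encoding residues Y1511 to L2135, which corresponds to the cytoplasmic domain of the receptor rather than the full open reading frame. It was introduced by ligation-independent cloning and carries an N-terminal His tag, which allows the recombinant protein to be purified by immobilised metal affinity chromatography. Expression is driven by the polyhedrin promoter, a very strong, very late baculoviral promoter that becomes active in infected insect cells and is commonly used to obtain high yields of recombinant protein.

The stated purpose is baculovirus-mediated production of protein for structure determination, and the depositor links the construct to a deposited crystal structure of this plexin B1 intracellular region. It therefore suits work that needs purified plexin B1 cytoplasmic domain, such as crystallography or biochemical and biophysical studies of this region. Because the extracellular and transmembrane portions are absent, it is not suited to experiments that require the full-length receptor.
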