>Addgene plasmid #25352 | PLXNB1 | depositor partial sequence | sequence record 11826 | Author sequence
TACAGGAGGAAGAGCAAGCAGGCCCTGAGGGACTATAAGAAGGTTCAGATCCAGCTGGAGAATCTGGAGA
GCAGTGTGCGGGACCGCTGCAAGAAGGAATTCACAGACCTCATGACTGAGATGACCGATCTCACCAGTGA
CCTCCTGGGCAGCGGCATCCCCTTCCTCGACTACAAGGTGTATGCGGAGAGGATCTTCTTCCCTGGGCAC
CGCGAGTCGCCCTTGCACCGGGACCTGGGTGTGCCTGAGAGCAGACGGCCCACTGTAGAGCAAGGGCTGG
GGCAGCTCTCTAACCTGCTCAACAGCAAGCTCTTCCTCACCAAGTTCATCCACACGCTGGAGACCCAGCG
CACCTTTTCAGCTCGGGACCGTGCCTACGTGGCATCTCTGCTCACCGTGGCACTGCATGGGAAGCTTGAG
TATTTCACTGACATCCTCCGCACTCTGCTCAGTGACCTGGTTGCCCAGTATGTGGCCAAGAACCCCAAGC
TGATGCTGCGCAGGACAGAGACTGTGGTGGAGAAGCTGCTCACCAACTGGATGTCCATCTGTCTGTATAC
CTTCGTGAGGGACTCCGTAGGGGAGCCTCTGTACATGCTCTTTCGAGGGATTAAGCACCAAGTGGATAAG
GGGCCAGTGGACAGTGTGACAGGCAAGGCCAAATACACCTTGAACGACAACCGCCTGCTCAGAGAGGATG
TGGAGTACCGTCCCCTGACCTTGAATGCACTATTGGCTGTGGGGCCTGGGGCAGGAGAGGCCCAGGGCGT
GCCCGTGAAGGTCCTAGACTGTGACACCATCTCCCAGGCAAAGGAGAAGATGCTGGACCAGCTTTATAAA
GGAGTGCCTCTCACCCAGCGGCCAGACCCTCGCACCCTTGATGTTGAGTGGCGGTCTGGGGTGGCCGGGC
ACCTCATTCTTTCTGACGAGGATGTCACTTCTGAGGTCCAGGGTCTGTGGAGGCGCCTGAACACACTGCA
GCATTACAAGGTCCCAGATGGAGCAACTGTGGCCCTCGTCCCCTGCCTCACCAAGCATGTGCTCCGGGAA
AACCAGGATTATGTCCCTGGAGAGCGGACCCCAATGCTGGAGGATGTAGATGAGGGGGGCATCCGGCCCT
GGCACCTGGTGAAGCCAAGTGATGAGCCGGAGCCGCCCAGGCCTCGGAGGGGCAGCCTTCGGGGCGGGGA
GCGTGAGCGCGCCAAGGCCATCCCTGAGATCTACCTGACCCGCCTGCTGTCCATGAAGGGCACCCTGCAG
AAGTTCGTGGATGACCTGTTCCAGGTGATTCTCAGCACCAGCCGCCCCGTGCCGCTCGCTGTGAAGTACT
TCTTTGACCTGCTGGATGAGCAGGCCCAGCAGCATGGCATCTCCGACCAGGACACCATCCACATCTGGAA
GACCAACAGCTTGCCTCTGAGGTTCTGGATCAATATAATAAAAAACCCGCAGTTTGTGTTCGACGTGCAA
ACATCTGATAACATGGATGCGGTGCTCCTTGTCATTGCACAGACCTTCATGGACGCCTGCACCCTGGCCG
ACCACAAGCTGGGCCGGGACTCCCCGATCAACAAACTTCTGTATGCACGGGACATTCCCCGGTACAAGCG
GATGGTGGAAAGGTACTATGCAGACATCAGACAGACTGTCCCAGCCAGCGACCAAGAGATGAACTCTGTC
CTGGCTGAACTGTCCTGGAACTACTCCGGAGACCTCGGGGCGCGAGTGGCCCTGCATGAACTCTACAAGT
ACATCAACAAGTACTATGACCAGATCATCACTGCCCTGGAGGAGGATGGCACGGCCCAGAAGATGCAGCT
GGGCTATCGGCTCCAGCAGATTGCAGCTGCTGTGGAAAACAAGGTCACAGATCTA
