>Addgene plasmid #25352 | PLXNB1 | addgene partial sequence | sequence record 31437 | 25352 with Polyhedrin-F
TTTTGTACAGTTTTGTATAAAAAAACCTATAAATATTCCGGATTATTCATACCGTCCCACCATCGGGCGC
GGATCTCGGTCCGAAAACCATGGGCAGCAGCCATCATCATCATCATCACAGCAGCGGCCTGGTTCCGCGT
GGTAGTTACAGGAGGAAGAGCAAGCAGGCCCTGAGGGACTATAAGAAGGTTCAGATCCAGCTGGAGAATC
TGGAGAGCAGTGTGCGGGACCGCTGCAAGAAGGAATTCACAGACCTCATGACTGAGATGACCGATCTCAC
CAGTGACCTCCTGGGCAGCGGCATCCCCTTCCTCGACTACAAGGTGTATGCGGAGAGGATCTTCTTCCCT
GGGCACCGCGAGTCGCCCTTGCACCGGGACCTGGGTGTGCCTGAGAGCAGACGGCCCACTGTAGAGCAAG
GGCTGGGGCAGCTCTCTAACCTGCTCAACAGCAAGCTCTTCCTCACCAAGTTCATCCACACGCTGGAGAC
CCAGCGCACCTTTTCAGCTCGGGACCGTGCCTACGTGGCATCTCTGCTCACCGTGGCACTGCATGGGAAG
CTTGAGTATTTCACTGACATCCTCCGCACTCTGCTCAGTGACCTGGTTGCCCAGTATGTGGCCAAGAACC
CCAAGCTGATGCTGCGCAGGACAGAGACTGTGGTGGAGAAGCTGCTCACCAACTGGATGTCCATCTGTCT
GTATACCTTCGTGAGGGACTCCGTAGGGGAGCCTCTGTACATGCTCTTTCGAGGGATTAAGCACCAAGTG
GATAAGGGGCCAGTGGACAGTGTGACAGGCAAGGCCAAATACACCTTGAACGACAACCGCCTGCTCAGAG
AGGATGTGGAGTACCGTCCCCTGACCTTGAATGCACTATTGGCTGTGGGGCCTGGGGCAGGAGAGGCCAG
GCTGCCGT
